Addgene plasmid #12727: DCT.VV.Orf39
Purpose: This plasmid was designed for screening purposes and may contain discrepancies relative to the current canonical GenBank version of the gene.
Depositing lab: Jack Bennink & Jon Yewdell. Depositing organization: National Institute of Allergy and Infectious Diseases (NIAID). Publication: Identification of poxvirus CD8+ T cell determinants to enable rational design and characterization of smallpox vaccines. Tscharke DC, Karupiah G, Zhou J, Palmore T, Irvine KR, Haeryfar SM, Williams S, Sidney J, Sette A, Bennink JR, Yewdell JW. J Exp Med. 2005 January 3; 201(1): 95–104. 10.1084/jem.20041912 PubMed 15623576.
Backbone
  Vector backbone: pcDNA 3.1D V5-His-TOPO
  Backbone manufacturer: Invitrogen
  Backbone size w/o insert (bp): 5514
  Vector type: Mammalian Expression
  Selectable markers: Neomycin (select with G418)
Growth in bacteria
  Bacterial resistance: Ampicillin, 100 μg/mL
  Growth temperature: 37°C
  Growth strain: DH5alpha
  Copy number: High Copy
Gene/Insert
  Gene/Insert name: VV.Orf39 (alt names: VV_WR_103; late transcription factor, VLTF-4)
  Species: Vaccinia Virus
  Insert size (bp): 612
  GenBank ID: 9791028
  Cloning method: Restriction Enzyme; 5′ cloning site BamHI (not destroyed); 3′ cloning site BamHI (not destroyed)
  Sequencing primers: 5′ Universal T7
Terms and licenses: Academic/Nonprofit Terms; Industry Terms: Not Available to Industry
Depositor comments: Please see the Vaccinia kit page ( https://www.addgene.org/vvorf/ ) for more information. The kit page contains the supplemental VVOrfData spreadsheet, which includes important information about this plasmid. The plasmid and insert names provided here relate only to this library. The name of the ORF (if present) in VACV strain Copenhagen and the name of the ORF (if annotated) in VACV strain WR sequence can be found in VVOrfData spreadsheet. Please note that the amino acid sequence given for each ORF in the spreadsheet may contain some errors. Additionally, changes from the expected sequence may be present in these plasmids. Please see Addgene's quality control sequence and sequencing notes in the VVOrfData spreadsheet before ordering this plasmid.
How to cite: DCT.VV.Orf39 was a gift from Jack Bennink & Jon Yewdell (Addgene plasmid # 12727 ; http://n2t.net/addgene:12727 ; RRID:Addgene_12727)
