[The description below was written by a language model from this plasmid's Addgene catalogue record.]
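Description:
DCT.VV.Orf39 is a mammalian expression plasmid built on the commercial pcDNA 3.1D V5-His-TOPO backbone (5514 bp without insert) and carries a 612 bp open reading frame from vaccinia virus. The insert, named VV.Orf39 within its library, is also listed as VV_WR_103 and is annotated as the late transcription factor VLTF-4. It is recorded as flanked by BamHI sites at both the 5′ and 3′ ends, both of which remain intact, so the fragment can in principle be released with a single enzyme. The plasmid is maintained at high copy in E. coli under ampicillin selection, and a neomycin resistance marker allows G418 selection in mammalian cells. The record does not list the promoter or other features. Backbones of this family generally drive the insert from the CMV immediate-early promoter, with an upstream T7 promoter site (consistent with the T7 sequencing primer listed) and optional C-terminal V5 and His tags. Whether the ORF is in frame with those tags is not stated.

The construct belongs to a library of individually cloned vaccinia virus ORFs created for screening, associated with work identifying poxvirus CD8+ T cell determinants to inform the design and characterization of smallpox vaccines. In that context, each plasmid lets a single viral protein be expressed in transfected mammalian cells so that it can be tested as a source of T cell epitopes. The depositors caution that the plasmid and insert names apply only to this library, and that the clone may differ from the canonical GenBank sequence of the gene. The insert should therefore be checked against the available quality-control sequencing data before being relied upon for anything beyond screening.
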