>Addgene plasmid #12727 | DCT.VV.Orf39 | addgene partial sequence | sequence record 19122 | T7 5'-TAATACGACTCACTATAGGG-3'
ACCGAATTCCAGCTGACCACCATGGGCGTGGTCAATTACAAATAAAGCGGATACTAGTAGCTTCACAAAG
ATGGCTGAAATCAGAGCTCATCTAAAAAATAGCGCTGAAAATAAAGATAAAAACGAGGATATTTTCCCGG
AAGATGTAATAATTCCATCTACTAAGCCCAAAACCAAACGAGCCACTACTCCTCGTAAACCAGCGGCTAC
TAAAAGATCAACCAAAAAGGAGGAAGTGGAAGAAGAAGTAGTTATAGAGGAATATCATCAAACAACTGAA
AAAAATTCTCCATCTCCTGGAGTCAGCGACATTGTAGAAAGCGTGGCCGCTGTAGAGCTCGATGATAGCG
ACGGGGATGATGAACCTATGGTACAAGTTGAAGCTGGTAAAGTAAATCATAGTGCTAGAAGCGATCTCTC
TGACCTAAAGGTGGCTACCGACAATATCGTTAAAGATCTTAAGAAAATTATTACTAGAATCTCTGCAGTA
TCGACGGTTCTAGAGGATGTTCAAGCAGCTGGTATCTCTAGACAATTTACTTCTATGACTAAAGCTATTA
CAACACTATCTGATCTAGTCACCGAGGGAAAATCTAAAGTTGTTCGTAAAAAAGTTAAAACTTGTAAGAA
GTAAGCAATTCCCGGGGATCCGAATAAAGGGTCAAGACAATTCTGCAGATATCCAGCACAGTGGCGGCCG
CT
